Addgene plasmid #18738: pCMV mouse Dscam-like
Depositing lab: Joshua Sanes. Depositing organization: Harvard University. Publication: Dscam and Sidekick proteins direct lamina-specific synaptic connections in vertebrate retina. Yamagata M, Sanes JR. Nature. 2008 Jan 24. 451(7177):465-9. 10.1038/nature06469 PubMed 18216854.
Backbone
  Vector backbone: pCMV script
  Backbone manufacturer: Stratagene
  Backbone size w/o insert (bp): 4300
  Vector type: Mammalian Expression
  Selectable markers: Neomycin (select with G418)
Growth in bacteria
  Bacterial resistance: Kanamycin, 50 μg/mL
  Growth temperature: 37°C
  Growth strain: DH5alpha
  Copy number: Unknown
Gene/Insert
  Gene/Insert name: DscamL (alt name: dscam like)
  Species: M. musculus (mouse)
  Cloning method: Restriction Enzyme
  Sequencing primers: 5′ CMV-F
Terms and licenses: Academic/Nonprofit Terms; Industry Terms: Not Available to Industry
Depositor comments: A fragment of mouse Dscam-like-1 cDNA was amplified from the mKIAA1132 plasmid (Kazusa DNA Research Institute) using the following primers: GGCCGCGGCCGCCCGCACGGCCGGCCACAGGACCACC and CGCGGTCGACAGGTCCCAGTGTGGAGCCCTTCTCC. This fragment was cloned into the NotI/SalI sites of pCMVscript. To complete its open reading frame, a BglII fragment of this plasmid was replaced by a cDNA amplified from mouse brain using the following primers: GGCCAGATCTCCGCACGGCCGGCCACAGGACCACC and CGCGAGATCTGTTGCCGTTGTGCTTGAGGGAGAC.
How to cite: pCMV mouse Dscam-like was a gift from Joshua Sanes (Addgene plasmid # 18738 ; http://n2t.net/addgene:18738 ; RRID:Addgene_18738)
