[The description below was written by a language model from this plasmid's Addgene catalogue record.]
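Description:
pCMV mouse Dscam-like is a mammalian expression plasmid built on the Stratagene pCMV-Script backbone (about 4.3 kb without insert) and carrying the mouse cDNA for Dscam-like (DscamL, also called Dscam-like-1). As the backbone name and the CMV forward sequencing primer indicate, the insert sits downstream of the cytomegalovirus immediate-early promoter, which drives strong constitutive transcription in a wide range of transfected mammalian cells. The plasmid is propagated in E. coli under kanamycin selection. The same class of resistance marker allows G418 (neomycin) selection in mammalian cells, so it can be used for either transient expression or the derivation of stable lines. The record lists copy number as unknown, and it does not state the insert size or mention any epitope tag or reporter fusion.

According to the depositor's notes, the coding sequence was assembled in two steps. A fragment of the Dscam-like-1 cDNA was first amplified by PCR from an existing mKIAA cDNA clone and inserted between the NotI and SalI sites of the vector. Because this did not give a complete open reading frame, a BglII fragment of the resulting plasmid was then replaced with cDNA amplified from mouse brain, restoring the full-length ORF. No feature table accompanies the record, so the exact positions of vector elements cannot be confirmed.

The associated publication concerns the role of Dscam and Sidekick family proteins in directing lamina-specific synaptic connections in the vertebrate retina. This points to use of the construct for heterologous or ectopic expression of mouse DscamL in studies of that kind.
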