>Addgene plasmid #18738 | pCMV mouse Dscam-like | addgene partial sequence | sequence record 24620 | CMV-F 5'-CGCAAATGGGCGGTAGGCGTG-3'
NNNGNNGNNNNNNGCNGAGCTGGTTTAGTGAACCGTCAGATCCGCTAGCGATTACGCCAAGCTCGAAATT
AACCCTCACTAAAGGGAACAAAAGCTGGAGCTCCACCGCGGTGGCGGCCGCCCGCACGGCCGGCCACAGG
ACCACCTCCCCGGAGAATAGGGCCTCTTTATGGCATGTGGCTGGTAACTTTCCTCCTGCTCCTGGACTCT
TTACACAAAGCCCGCCCCGAGGATGTCGGCACCAGCCTCTACTTTGTAAATGACTCCCTGCAGCACGTGA
CCTTCTCCAGTTCTGTGGGTGTGGTGGTGCCCTGCCCGGCAGCTGGATCCCCCAGTGCGGCTCTCCGATG
GTACCTGGCCACGGGGGACGACATCTACGATGTGCCACACATCCGGCACGTGCATGCCAACGGGACTCTG
CAGCTCTTCCCTTTCTCCCCCTCCGCCTTCAATAGCTTTATCCACGACAATGACTATTTCTGCACTGCAG
AGAACGCAGCCGGCAAGATCCGGAGCCCTAACATTCGCATCAAAGCAGTTTTCAGGGAACCCTACACCGT
CCGGGTGGAGGATCAAAGGTCAATGCGTGGCAACGTGGCTGTCTTTAAGTGCCTCATCCCCTCTTCAGTG
CAGGAATNNNNNNNNGNNNNNNNNNTTGGGAAAAAAGANACGGNNNNNNTCACTCCAGAAAACAGGTTTT
TCATCACATCACATGGTGGACTGTACATCTCGGACGTGCAGAANNNAGATGCTCTCTCCACCTACCGCTG
CATCACCCAGCACAAATACAGTGGGGAGACTCGTCAGANCAACGGANCTNGGCTNNNNNNNN
